Addgene plasmid #14541: pCDNA3 Flag MKK7a1 (K76A)
Depositing lab: Roger Davis. Depositing organization: University of Massachusetts, Worcester. Publication: Mitogen-activated protein kinase kinase 7 is an activator of the c-Jun NH2-terminal kinase. Tournier C, Whitmarsh AJ, Cavanagh J, Barrett T, Davis RJ. Proc Natl Acad Sci U S A. 1997 Jul 8. 94(14):7337-42. 10.1073/pnas.94.14.7337 PubMed 9207092.
Backbone
  Vector backbone: pcDNA3
  Backbone manufacturer: invitrogen
  Backbone size w/o insert (bp): 5446
  Vector type: Mammalian Expression
Growth in bacteria
  Bacterial resistance: Ampicillin, 100 μg/mL
  Growth temperature: 37°C
  Growth strain: DH5alpha
  Copy number: High Copy
Gene/Insert
  Gene/Insert name: MKK7a1(K76A) (alt name: MKK7)
  Species: M. musculus (mouse)
  Insert size (bp): 1080
  Mutation: Lys-76Ala
  Entrez Gene: Map2k7 (a.k.a. 5930412N11Rik, JNKK 2, Jnkk, Jnkk2, MAPKK 7, MEK 7, Mapkk7, Mek7, Mkk7, Prkm, Prkmk7, sek, sek2)
  Tag / fusion protein: Flag (N terminal on insert)
  Cloning method: Restriction Enzyme; 5′ cloning site Hind III (not destroyed); 3′ cloning site Xba I (not destroyed)
  Sequencing primers: 5′ T7; 3′ SP6
Terms and licenses: Academic/Nonprofit Terms; Industry Terms: Not Available to Industry
How to cite: pCDNA3 Flag MKK7a1 (K76A) was a gift from Roger Davis (Addgene plasmid # 14541 ; http://n2t.net/addgene:14541 ; RRID:Addgene_14541)
