[The description below was written by a language model from this plasmid's Addgene catalogue record.]
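Description:
pCDNA3 Flag MKK7a1 (K76A) is a mammalian expression plasmid built on the Invitrogen pcDNA3 backbone (about 5.4 kb without insert). It is maintained in E. coli as a high-copy plasmid under ampicillin selection. No feature table accompanies the record, so individual backbone elements are not itemised. pcDNA3 is generally known as a vector that drives inserts from the CMV immediate-early promoter, with a downstream polyadenylation signal and a neomycin-resistance cassette for G418 selection in mammalian cells. The listed T7 and SP6 sequencing primers match the phage promoter sites that flank the pcDNA3 polylinker.

The payload is an approximately 1.1 kb mouse cDNA encoding the MKK7α1 isoform of MAP kinase kinase 7 (Map2k7, also called JNKK2 or MEK7). It was cloned between HindIII and XbaI sites, both of which remain intact, and it carries an N-terminal Flag epitope for detecting or immunoprecipitating the expressed protein with anti-Flag antibodies. The coding sequence has a lysine-to-alanine substitution at residue 76. The record does not state the functional consequence of this change. Substitutions of this type in protein kinases usually target the conserved ATP-binding lysine to produce a catalytically inactive enzyme.

MKK7 is an upstream activator of the c-Jun N-terminal kinase (JNK), as the associated publication describes. The construct is therefore suited to transfection studies of JNK signalling in mammalian cells, probably as a kinase-inactive control alongside wild-type Flag-MKK7 or as a possible interfering mutant.
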