>Addgene plasmid #14541 | pCDNA3 Flag MKK7a1 (K76A) | addgene partial sequence | sequence record 21805 | CMV-F 5'-CGCAAATGGGCGGTAGGCGTG-3'
AGCTCTCTGGCTAACTAGAGAACCCACTGCTTACTGGCTTATCGAAATTAATACGACTCACTATAGGGAG
ACCCAAGCTTCGGCAGCCAACATGGACTATAAGGACGATGATGACAAAATGCTGGGGCTCCCATCAACCT
TGTTCACACCGCGCAGTATGGAGAGCATCGAGATTGACCAGAAGCTGCAGGAGATCATGAAGCAGACAGG
GTACCTGACTATCGGGGGCCAGCGTTATCAGGCAGAAATCAATGACTTGGAGAACTTGGGTGAGATGGGC
AGTGGTACCTGTGGTCAGGTGTGGAAGATGCGGTTCCGGAAGACAGGCCACATCATTGCTGTTGCGCAAA
TGCGGCGCTCTGGGAACAAGGAAGAGAATAAGCGCATTTTGATGGACCTGGATGTAGTACTCAAGAGCCA
TGACTGCCCTTACATCGTTCAGTGCTTTGGCACCTTCATCACCAACACAGACGTCTTTATTGCCATGGAG
CTCATGGGCACATGTGCAGAGAAGCTGAAGAAACGAATGCAGGGCCCCATTCCAGAGCGAATCCTGGGCA
AGATGACTGTGGCGATTGTGAAAGCACTGTACTATCTGAAGGAGAAGCATGGCGTCATCCATCGCGATGT
CAAACCCTCCAACATCCTGCTAGATGAGCGGGGCCAGATCAAGCTCTGTGACTTTGGCATCAGTGGCCGC
CTTGTTGACTCCAAAGCCAAAACACGGAGGTGCTGGCTGTGCTGCCTATATGGC
